Addgene plasmid #190243: pSelect-6
Purpose: Encodes lacI- and GFP-targeting gRNAs for positive and negative selections of dCas9 activity.
Depositing lab: Marc Ostermeier. Depositing organization: Johns Hopkins University and School of Medicine. Publication: A bacterial dual positive and negative selection system for dCas9 activity. Spisak S, O'Brien B, Ostermeier M. PLoS One. 2022 Jun 3;17(6):e0269270. doi: 10.1371/journal.pone.0269270. eCollection 2022. PubMed 35657952.
Backbone
  Vector backbone: pSKunk-BLA
  Total vector size (bp): 5783
  Vector type: Bacterial Expression
Growth in bacteria
  Bacterial resistance: Spectinomycin, 50 μg/mL
  Growth temperature: 37°C
  Growth strain: DH5alpha
  Copy number: High Copy
Gene/Insert
  Gene/Insert name: LacI
  gRNA/shRNA sequence: gctggcctggttcaccacgc
  Species: E. coli
Resource information
  A portion of this plasmid was derived from a plasmid made by: gRNA obtained from pgRNA (Addgene #44251), LacI from pMJ842 (Addgene #39318), and backbone derived from pSKunk-BLA (Addgene #61531).
Terms and licenses: Academic/Nonprofit Terms; Industry Terms: Not Available to Industry
How to cite: pSelect-6 was a gift from Marc Ostermeier (Addgene plasmid # 190243 ; http://n2t.net/addgene:190243 ; RRID:Addgene_190243)
