[The description below was written by a language model from this plasmid's Addgene catalogue record and pLannotate feature annotations shown in this document.]
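Description:
pSelect-6 is a 5,783 bp bacterial expression plasmid built on the pSKunk-BLA backbone and designed as the guide RNA and selection-circuit component of an E. coli system for scoring dCas9 activity by both positive and negative selection. It replicates from a high-copy ColE1/pUC-type origin and is maintained with spectinomycin through an aadA (SmR) aminoglycoside adenylyltransferase gene driven by the AmpR promoter.

The payload has two parts. The first is a pair of tandem guide RNA cassettes, each made up of a constitutive J23119 promoter, a spacer position, the Streptococcus pyogenes gRNA scaffold and an rrnB T1 terminator region. According to the record, one guide targets lacI and the other targets GFP. The short capTEV and 5S rRNA hits within these cassettes appear to be annotation matches to flanking terminator-region sequence carried over from the parental gRNA plasmid, not functional elements. The second part is a lacI gene under its native promoter, together with a β-lactamase (bla) coding sequence placed downstream of a tac promoter and lac operator. This layout suggests that LacI normally represses β-lactamase expression, so dCas9-mediated repression of lacI by the first guide would relieve that repression and link dCas9 activity to β-lactam resistance. The GFP guide gives a second readout, presumably against a GFP reporter supplied elsewhere, since no GFP gene is annotated on this plasmid. The record does not say exactly how the positive and negative selections are assigned. Two small tetracycline-resistance fragments are backbone remnants and are not functional markers. dCas9 itself is not encoded here and must come from another construct.
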