Features (pLannotate 1.2.2; 22 found; start..end, strand, type, name):
     16..50      +  promoter       J23119(SpeI) promoter: bacterial promoter (Registry of Standard Biological Parts BBa J23119) modified to end with an SpeI site
     71..146     +  misc_RNA       gRNA scaffold: guide RNA scaffold for the Streptococcus pyogenes CRISPR/Cas9 system
    212..229     +  CDS            capTEV™ (fragment): composite tag for in vivo biotinylation, TEV protease cleavage, and 6xHis tagging
    336..451     +  ncRNA          5S rRNA: Accession: RF00001 - 5S ribosomal RNA
    455..501     +  terminator     rrnB T1 terminator: transcription terminator T1 from the E. coli rrnB gene
    537..571     +  promoter       J23119(SpeI) promoter: bacterial promoter (Registry of Standard Biological Parts BBa J23119) modified to end with an SpeI site
    592..667     +  misc_RNA       gRNA scaffold: guide RNA scaffold for the Streptococcus pyogenes CRISPR/Cas9 system
    733..750     +  CDS            capTEV™ (fragment): composite tag for in vivo biotinylation, TEV protease cleavage, and 6xHis tagging
    857..972     +  ncRNA          5S rRNA: Accession: RF00001 - 5S ribosomal RNA
    976..1022    +  terminator     rrnB T1 terminator: transcription terminator T1 from the E. coli rrnB gene
   1246..1834    -  rep_origin     ori: high-copy-number ColE1/pMB1/pBR322/pUC origin of replication
   2012..2103    +  promoter       AmpR promoter: bla
   2104..2895    +  CDS            SmR: aminoglycoside adenylyltransferase (Murphy, 1985); aadA; confers resistance to spectinomycin and streptomycin
   3068..3928    -  CDS            AmpR: β-lactamase; bla; confers resistance to ampicillin, carbenicillin, and related antibiotics
   3951..3967    -  protein_bind   lac operator: The lac repressor binds to the lac operator to inhibit transcription in E. coli. This inhibition can be relieved by adding lactose or isopropyl-β-D-thiogalactopyranoside (IPTG). lac repressor encoded by lacI
   3975..4003    -  promoter       tac promoter: strong E. coli promoter; hybrid between the trp and lac UV5 promoters
   4058..4267    -  CDS            TcR (fragment): tetracycline efflux protein; tet; confers resistance to tetracycline
   4282..4303    -  protein_bind   CAP binding site: CAP binding activates transcription in the presence of cAMP. E. coli catabolite activator protein
   4319..5398    -  CDS            lacI: LACI_ECOLI - Experimental evidence at protein level: Swiss-Prot protein existence level 1. Repressor of the lactose operon. Binds allolactose as an inducer. From Escherichia coli (strain K12).
   5399..5476    -  promoter       lacI promoter: lacI
   5484..5650    -  CDS            TcR (fragment): tetracycline efflux protein; tet; confers resistance to tetracycline
   5738..5781    -  terminator     bacterial terminator: putative bacterial transcription terminator
>Addgene plasmid #190243 | pSelect-6 | addgene full sequence | sequence record 373346 | Addgene NGS Result
GAATTCTAAAGATCTTTGACAGCTAGCTCAGTCCTAGGTATAATACTAGTCATCTAATTCAACAAGAATT
GTTTTAGAGCTAGAAATAGCAAGTTAAAATAAGGCTAGTCCGTTATCAACTTGAAAAAGTGGCACCGAGT
CGGTGCTTTTTTTGAAGCTTGGGCCCGAACAAAAACTCATCTCAGAAGAGGATCTGAATAGCGCCGTCGA
CCATCATCATCATCATCATTGAGTTTAAACGGTCTCCAGCTTGGCTGTTTTGGCGGATGAGAGAAGATTT
TCAGCCTGATACAGATTAAATCAGAACGCAGAAGCGGTCTGATAAAACAGAATTTGCCTGGCGGCAGTAG
CGCGGTGGTCCCACCTGACCCCATGCCGAACTCAGAAGTGAAACGCCGTAGCGCCGATGGTAGTGTGGGG
TCTCCCCATGCGAGAGTAGGGAACTGCCAGGCATCAAATAAAACGAAAGGCTCAGTCGAAAGACTGGGCC
TTTCGTTTTATCTGTTGTTTGTCGGTGAACTCAATTCTAAAGATCTTTGACAGCTAGCTCAGTCCTAGGT
ATAATACTAGTGCTGGCCTGGTTCACCACGCGTTTTAGAGCTAGAAATAGCAAGTTAAAATAAGGCTAGT
CCGTTATCAACTTGAAAAAGTGGCACCGAGTCGGTGCTTTTTTTGAAGCTTGGGCCCGAACAAAAACTCA
TCTCAGAAGAGGATCTGAATAGCGCCGTCGACCATCATCATCATCATCATTGAGTTTAAACGGTCTCCAG
CTTGGCTGTTTTGGCGGATGAGAGAAGATTTTCAGCCTGATACAGATTAAATCAGAACGCAGAAGCGGTC
TGATAAAACAGAATTTGCCTGGCGGCAGTAGCGCGGTGGTCCCACCTGACCCCATGCCGAACTCAGAAGT
GAAACGCCGTAGCGCCGATGGTAGTGTGGGGTCTCCCCATGCGAGAGTAGGGAACTGCCAGGCATCAAAT
AAAACGAAAGGCTCAGTCGAAAGACTGGGCCTTTCGTTTTATCTGTTGTTTGTCGGTGAACTGGATCCTT
ACTCGAGTCTAGACTGCAGGCTTCCTCGCTCACTGACTCGCTGCGCTCGGTCGTTCGGCTGCGGCGAGCG
GTATCAGCTCACTCAAAGGCGGTAATACGGTTATCCACAGAATCAGGGGATAACGCAGGAAAGAACATGT
GAGCAAAAGGCCAGCAAAAGGCCAGGAACCGTAAAAAGGCCGCGTTGCTGGCGTTTTTCCACAGGCTCCG
CCCCCCTGACGAGCATCACAAAAATCGACGCTCAAGTCAGAGGTGGCGAAACCCGACAGGACTATAAAGA
TACCAGGCGTTTCCCCCTGGAAGCTCCCTCGTGCGCTCTCCTGTTCCGACCCTGCCGCTTACCGGATACC
TGTCCGCCTTTCTCCCTTCGGGAAGCGTGGCGCTTTCTCATAGCTCACGCTGTAGGTATCTCAGTTCGGT
GTAGGTCGTTCGCTCCAAGCTGGGCTGTGTGCACGAACCCCCCGTTCAGCCCGACCGCTGCGCCTTATCC
GGTAACTATCGTCTTGAGTCCAACCCGGTAAGACACGACTTATCGCCACTGGCAGCAGCCACTGGTAACA
GGATTAGCAGAGCGAGGTATGTAGGCGGTGCTACAGAGTTCTTGAAGTGGTGGCCTAACTACGGCTACAC
TAGAAGAACAGTATTTGGTATCTGCGCTCTGCTGAAGCCAGTTACCTTCGGAAAAAGAGTTGGTAGCTCT
TGATCCGGCAAACAAACCACCGCTGGTAGCGGTGGTTTTTTTGTTTGCAAGCAGCAGATTACGCGCAGAA
AAAAAGGATCTCAAGAAGATCCTTTGATCTTTTCTACGGGGTCTGACGCTCAGTGGAACGAAAACTCACG
TTAAGGGATTTTGGTCATGAGATTATCAAAAAGGATCTTCACCTAGATCCTTTTAAATTAAAAATGAAGT
TTTAAATCAATCTAAAGTATATATGAGTAAACTTGTACACTCCGCTAGCTATTTGTTTATTTTTCTAAAT
ACATTCAAATATGTATCCGCTCATGAGACAATAACCCTGATAAATGCTTCAATAATATTGAAAAAGGAAG
AGTATGAGGGAAGCGGTGATCGCCGAAGTATCGACTCAACTATCAGAGGTAGTTGGCGTCATCGAGCGCC
ATCTCGAACCGACGTTGCTGGCCGTACATTTGTACGGCTCCGCAGTGGATGGCGGCCTGAAGCCACACAG
TGATATTGATTTGCTGGTTACGGTGACCGTAAGGCTTGATGAAACAACGCGGCGAGCTTTGATCAACGAC
CTTTTGGAAACTTCGGCTTCCCCTGGAGAGAGCGAGATTCTCCGCGCTGTAGAAGTCACCATTGTTGTGC
ACGACGACATCATTCCGTGGCGTTATCCAGCTAAGCGCGAACTGCAATTTGGAGAATGGCAGCGCAATGA
CATTCTTGCAGGTATCTTCGAGCCAGCCACGATCGACATTGATCTGGCTATCTTGCTGACAAAAGCAAGA
GAACATAGCGTTGCCTTGGTAGGTCCAGCGGCGGAGGAACTCTTTGATCCGGTTCCTGAACAGGATCTAT
TTGAGGCGCTAAATGAAACCTTAACGCTATGGAACTCGCCGCCCGACTGGGCTGGCGATGAGCGAAATGT
AGTGCTTACGTTGTCCCGCATTTGGTACAGCGCAGTAACCGGCAAAATCGCGCCGAAGGATGTCGCTGCC
GACTGGGCAATGGAGCGCCTGCCGGCCCAGTATCAGCCCGTCATACTTGAAGCTAGACAGGCTTATCTTG
GACAAGAAGAAGATCGCTTGGCCTCGCGCGCAGATCAGTTGGAAGAATTTGTCCACTACGTGAAAGGCGA
GATCACCAAGGTAGTCGGCAAATAATGTCTAACAATTCGTTCAAGCCGAGGGGCCGCAAGATCCGGCCAC
GATGACCCGGTCGTCGGTTCAGGGCAGGGTCGTTAAATAGCCGCTTATGTCTATTGCTGGTTTACCGGTT
TATTGACTACCGGAAGCAGTGTGACCGTGTGCTTCTCAAATGCCTGAGGTTACTAGTTTACCAATGCTTA
ATCAGTGAGGCACCTATCTCAGCGATCTGTCTATTTCGTTCATCCATAGTTGCCTGACTCCCCGTCGTGT
AGATAACTACGATACGGGAGGGCTTACCATCTGGCCCCAGTGCTGCAATGATACCGCGAGACCCACGCTC
ACCGGCTCCAGATTTATCAGCAATAAACCAGCCAGCCGGAAGGGCCGAGCGCAGAAGTGGTCCTGCAACT
TTATCCGCCTCCATCCAGTCTATTAATTGTTGCCGGGAAGCTAGAGTAAGTAGTTCGCCAGTTAATAGTT
TGCGCAACGTTGTTGCCATTGCTGCAGGCATCGTGGTGTCACGCTCGTCGTTTGGTATGGCTTCATTCAG
CTCCGGTTCCCAACGATCAAGGCGAGTTACATGATCCCCCATGTTGTGCAAAAAAGCGGTTAGCTCCTTC
GGTCCTCCGATCGTTGTCAGAAGTAAGTTGGCCGCAGTGTTATCACTCATGGTTATGGCAGCACTGCATA
ATTCTCTTACTGTCATGCCATCCGTAAGATGCTTTTCTGTGACTGGTGAGTACTCAACCAAGTCATTCTG
AGAATAGTGTATGCGGCGACCGAGTTGCTCTTGCCCGGCGTCAACACGGGATAATACCGCGCCACATAGC
AGAACTTTAAAAGTGCTCATCATTGGAAAACGTTCTTCGGGGCGAAAACTCTCAAGGATCTTACCGCTGT
TGAGATCCAGTTCGATGTAACCCACTCGTGCACCCAACTGATCTTCAGCATCTTTTACTTTCACCAGCGT
TTCTGGGTGAGCAAAAACAGGAAGGCAAAATGCCGCAAAAAAGGGAATAAGGGCGACACGGAAATGTTGA
ATACTCATGGATCCTTCCTCCTGTGTGAAATTGTTATCCGCTCACAATTCCACACATTATACGAGCCGAT
GATTAATTGTCAACAGGGGGATGGGGAGTAAGCTTGGCCGGGCTCAGCACGTTACCGGACCAGAAGTTGC
AAGATTCCGAATACCGCAAGCGACAGGCCGATCATCGTCGCGCTCCAGCGAAAGCGGTCCTCGCCGAAAA
TGACCCAGAGCGCTGCCGGCACCTGTCCTACGAGTTGCATGATAAAGAAGACAGTCATAAGTGCGGCGAC
GATAGTCATGCCCCGCGCCCACCGGAAGGAGCTGACTGGGTTGAAGGCTCTCAAGGGCATCGGTCGAGAT
CCCGGTGCCTAATGAGTGAGCTAACTTACATTAATTGCGTTGCGCTCACTGCCCGCTTTCCAGTCGGGAA
ACCTGTCGTGCCAGCTGCATTAATGAATCGGCCAACGCGCGGGGAGAGGCGGTTTGCGTATTGGGCGCCA
GGGTGGTTTTTCTTTTCACCAGTGAGACGGGCAACAGCTGATTGCCCTTCACCGCCTGGCCCTGAGAGAG
TTGCAGCAAGCGGTCCACGCTGGTTTGCCCCAGCAGGCGAAAATCCTGTTTGATGGTGGTTAACGGCGGG
ATATAACATGAGCTGTCTTCGGTATCGTCGTATCCCACTACCGAGATATCCGCACCAACGCGCAGCCCGG
ACTCGGTAATGGCGCGCATTGCGCCCAGCGCCATCTGATCGTTGGCAACCAGCATCGCAGTGGGAACGAT
GCCCTCATTCAGCATTTGCATGGTTTGTTGAAAACCGGACATGGCACTCCAGTCGCCTTCCCGTTCCGCT
ATCGGCTGAATTTGATTGCGAGTGAGATATTTATGCCAGCCAGCCAGACGCAGACGCGCCGAGACAGAAC
TTAATGGGCCCGCTAACAGCGCGATTTGCTGGTGACCCAATGCGACCAGATGCTCCACGCCCAGTCGCGT
ACCGTCTTCATGGGAGAAAATAATACTGTTGATGGGTGTCTGGTCAGAGACATCAAGAAATAACGCCGGA
ACATTAGTGCAGGCAGCTTCCACAGCAATGGCATCCTGGTCATCCAGCGGATAGTTAATGATCAGCCCAC
TGACGCGTTGCGCGAGAAGATTGTGCACCGCCGCTTTACAGGCTTCGACGCCGCTTCGTTCTACCATCGA
CACCACCACGCTGGCACCCAGTTGATCGGCGCGAGATTTAATCGCCGCGACAATTTGCGACGGCGCGTGC
AGGGCCAGACTGGAGGTGGCAACGCCAATCAGCAACGACTGTTTGCCCGCCAGTTGTTGTGCCACGCGGT
TGGGAATGTAATTCAGCTCCGCCATCGCCGCTTCCACTTTTTCCCGCGTTTTCGCAGAAACGTGGCTGGC
CTGGTTCACCACGCGGGAAACGGTCTGATAAGAGACACCGGCATACTCTGCGACATCGTATAACGTTACT
GGTTTCATATTCACCACCCTGAATTGACTCTCTTCCGGGCGCTATCATGCCATACCGCGAAAGGTTTTGC
GCCATTCGATGGTGTCCGGGATCTCGACGCTCTCCCTTATGCGACTCCTGCATTAGGAAGCAGCCCAGTA
GTAGGTTGAGGCCGTTGAGCACCGCCGCCGCAAGGAATGGTGCATGCAAGGAGATGGCGCCCAACAGTCC
CCCGGCCACGGGGCCTGCCACCATACCCACGCCGAAACAAGCGCTCATGACATTTCCCCGAAAAGTGCCA
CCTGACGTCTAAGAAACCATTATTATCATGACATTAACCTATAAAAATAGGCGTATCACGAGGCAGAATT
TCAGATAAAAAAAATCCTTAGCTTTCGCTAAGGATGATTTCTG
